Addgene plasmid #112573: pExp-sfGFP
Purpose: (Empty Backbone) Used for expression of protein in E. coli as TEV cleavable N-terminual 8His and sfGFP (superfolder green fluorescent protein) fusions with optional C-terminal StrepII-tag
Depositing lab: Marko Hyvönen.
Backbone
  Vector backbone: pOP2S
  Vector type: Bacterial Expression
  Tag / fusion protein: 8xHis (N terminal on backbone); sfGFP (N terminal on backbone); Strep II (C terminal on backbone)
Growth in bacteria
  Bacterial resistance: Ampicillin, 100 μg/mL
  Growth temperature: 37°C
  Growth strain: DH5alpha
  Copy number: High Copy
Gene/Insert
  Gene/Insert name: None
  Tag / fusion protein: 8xHis-sfGFP (N terminal on backbone); Strep tag (C terminal on backbone)
  Cloning method: Ligation Independent Cloning
  Sequencing primers: 5′ pOP_up: TACGACTCACTATAGGGAATTGTGAGC; 3′ pOP_dn: GCAGCCAACTCAGCTTCCTTTCG
Terms and licenses: Academic/Nonprofit Terms; Industry Terms: Not Available to Industry
Depositor comments: Contains N-terminal 8xHis, fusion partner: sfGFP (superfolder green fluorescent protein, PMID: 16369541) followed by TEV protease cleavage site, optional C-terminal StrepII-tag. Cloning of GOI between BsaI and XhoI or HindIII
How to cite: pExp-sfGFP was a gift from Marko Hyvönen (Addgene plasmid # 112573 ; http://n2t.net/addgene:112573 ; RRID:Addgene_112573)
