[The description below was written by a language model from this plasmid's Addgene catalogue record and pLannotate feature annotations shown in this document.]
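Description:
pExp-sfGFP is an empty bacterial expression backbone derived from pOP2S, designed for producing recombinant proteins in E. coli as fusions to superfolder GFP. It is a 5,180 bp, high-copy plasmid that replicates from a ColE1/pUC-type origin and is selected with ampicillin through the β-lactamase (AmpR) gene and its own promoter. The annotation also picks up short fragments of f1/M13 phage origins, bom, rop, lacZα and a pUC-type multiple cloning site. These appear to be backbone remnants rather than functional parts of the design.

The expression cassette is driven by a T7 promoter immediately followed by a lac operator and the phage T7 gene 10 ribosome binding site. Transcription therefore depends on T7 RNA polymerase supplied by the host and is repressed until induction with IPTG or lactose. A full-length lacI gene under the stronger lacIq promoter is carried on the plasmid to keep basal expression low. The open reading frame begins with an 8xHis affinity tag, continues into sfGFP, and is followed by a TEV protease recognition site, so the tag and fusion partner can be cleaved from the target protein after purification. The gene of interest is inserted downstream of the TEV site by ligation-independent cloning, between BsaI and either XhoI or HindIII. A Strep-tag II sequence lies beyond the cloning region and provides the optional C-terminal tag, and a T7 terminator closes the unit. No insert is present in the deposited plasmid. An sfGFP partner of this kind typically offers a fluorescent readout of expression and may aid folding or solubility, although the record itself states only the fusion format.
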