Features (pLannotate 1.2.2; 24 found; start..end, strand, type, name):
      1..19      +  promoter       T7 promoter: promoter for bacteriophage T7 RNA polymerase
     19..43      +  protein_bind   lac operator: The lac repressor binds to the lac operator to inhibit transcription in E. coli. This inhibition can be relieved by adding lactose or isopropyl-β-D-thiogalactopyranoside (IPTG). lac repressor encoded by lacI
     56..78      +  RBS            RBS: efficient ribosome binding site from bacteriophage T7 gene 10 (Olins and Rangwala, 1989)
     92..115     +  CDS            8xHis: 8xHis affinity tag
    131..841     +  CDS            Superfolder GFP: Superfolder GFP is a basic (constitutively fluorescent) green fluorescent protein published in 2005, derived from Aequorea victoria. It is reported to be a very rapidly-maturing weak dimer.
    854..871     +  CDS            TEV site (fragment): tobacco etch virus (TEV) protease recognition and cleavage site
    897..919     +  CDS            Strep-Tag II (fragment): peptide that binds Strep-Tactin®, an engineered form of streptavidin
    934..952     -  promoter       SP6 promoter: promoter for bacteriophage SP6 RNA polymerase
    967..1016    +  CDS            SET1 (fragment): solubility-enhancement tag derived from T7 phage gene 10B
   1024..1071    +  terminator     T7 terminator: transcription terminator for bacteriophage T7 RNA polymerase
   1100..1166    +  CDS            lacZα (fragment): LacZα fragment of β-galactosidase; lacZ fragment
   1170..1391    -  rep_origin     M13 ori (fragment) (sequence partly withheld): M13 bacteriophage origin of replication; arrow indicates direction of (+) strand synthesis
   1392..1412    -  misc_feature   MCS (fragment): pUC18/19 multiple cloning site
   1411..1429    -  promoter       lac UV5 promoter (fragment): E. coli lac promoter with an "up" mutation
   1444..1465    -  protein_bind   CAP binding site: CAP binding activates transcription in the presence of cAMP. E. coli catabolite activator protein
   1478..2560    -  CDS            lacI: lac repressor; lacI; The lac repressor binds to the lac operator to inhibit transcription in E. coli. This inhibition can be relieved by adding lactose or isopropyl-β-D-thiogalactopyranoside (IPTG).
   2561..2638    -  promoter       lacIq promoter: lacI (mutant); In the lacIq allele, a single base change in the promoter boosts expression of the lacI gene about 10-fold.
   2653..2883    -  rep_origin     f1 ori (fragment) (sequence partly withheld): f1 bacteriophage origin of replication; arrow indicates direction of (+) strand synthesis
   2884..2983    -  misc_feature   bom (fragment): basis of mobility region from pBR322
   3085..3120    -  CDS            rop (fragment): Rop protein, which maintains plasmids at low copy number; rop
   3215..3319    +  promoter       AmpR promoter: bla
   3320..4180    +  CDS            AmpR: β-lactamase; bla; confers resistance to ampicillin, carbenicillin, and related antibiotics
   4351..4939    +  rep_origin     ori: high-copy-number ColE1/pMB1/pBR322/pUC origin of replication
   5122..5178    +  CDS            lacI (fragment): lac repressor; lacI; The lac repressor binds to the lac operator to inhibit transcription in E. coli. This inhibition can be relieved by adding lactose or isopropyl-β-D-thiogalactopyranoside (IPTG).
>Addgene plasmid #112573 | pExp-sfGFP | addgene full sequence | sequence record 217227 | Addgene NGS Result
TAATACGACTCACTATAGGGAATTGTGAGCGGATAACAATTCCTCTAGAAATAATTTTGTTTAACTTTAA
GAAGGAGATATATCCATGAATCACCATCACCATCACCATCACCATTCTGGCACTAGTGGCAGCAAAGGCG
AAGAACTGTTTACCGGTGTTGTTCCGATTCTGGTTGAACTGGATGGTGATGTTAATGGCCATAAATTTTC
AGTTCGCGGTGAAGGTGAAGGTGATGCAACCAATGGTAAACTGACCCTGAAATTTATTTGCACCACCGGT
AAACTGCCGGTTCCGTGGCCGACCCTGGTTACCACCCTGACCTATGGTGTTCAGTGTTTTAGCCGTTATC
CGGATCATATGAAACGCCATGATTTTTTTAAAAGCGCAATGCCGGAAGGTTATGTTCAAGAACGTACCAT
TAGCTTTAAAGATGATGGCACCTATAAAACCCGTGCCGAAGTTAAATTTGAAGGTGATACCCTGGTGAAT
CGCATTGAACTGAAAGGCATTGATTTTAAAGAAGATGGTAATATTCTGGGCCATAAACTGGAATATAATT
TTAATAGCCATAATGTGTATATTACCGCAGATAAACAGAAAAATGGCATTAAAGCCAATTTTAAAATTCG
CCATAATGTGGAAGATGGTAGCGTTCAGCTGGCAGATCATTATCAGCAGAATACCCCGATTGGTGATGGT
CCGGTTCTGCTGCCGGATAATCATTATCTGAGCACCCAGAGCGTTCTGAGCAAAGATCCGAATGAAAAAC
GTGACCATATGGTGCTGCTGGAATTTGTTACCGCAGCAGGTATTACCCATGGTATGGATGAACTGTATAA
AGGTAGCGGTACCGAAAACCTGTACTTCCAGTGAGACCTTAATTAACTCGAGCGCATGGAGCCACCCGCA
GTTCGAAAAATAAGCTTGAGTATTCTATAGTGTCACCTAAATCCCAGCTTGATCCGGCTGCTAACAAAGC
CCGAAAGGAAGCTGAGTTGGCTGCTGCCACCGCTGAGCAATAACTAGCATAACCCCTTGGGGCCTCTAAA
CGGGTCTTGAGGGGTTTTTTGCTGAAAGGAGGAACTATATCCGGATAACCTGGCGTAATAGCGAAGAGGC
CCGCACCGATCGCCCTTCCCAACAGTTGCGCAGCCTGAATGGCGAATGGAAATTGTAAGCGTTAATATTT
TGTTAAAATTCGCGTTAAATTTTTGTTAAATCAGCTCATTTTTTAACCAATAGGCCGAAATCGGCAAAAT
CCCTTATAAATCAAAAGAATAGACCGAGATAGGGT
[37 nt withheld, positions 1296-1332]
AAAGAACGTGGACTCCAACGTCAAAGG
[32 nt withheld, positions 1360-1391]
AGCTTGCATGCCTGCAGGTCGGAAGCATAAAGTGTAAAGCCTGGGGTGCCTAATGAGTGAGCTAACTTAC
ATTAATTGCGTTGCGCTCACTGCCCGCTTTCCAGTCGGGAAACCTGTCGTGCCAGCTGCATTAATGAATC
GGCCAACGCGCGGGGAGAGGCGGTTTGCGTATTGGGCGCCAGGGTGGTTTTTCTTTTCACCAGTGAGACG
GGCAACAGCTGATTGCCCTTCACCGCCTGGCCCTGAGAGAGTTGCAGCAAGCGGTCCACGCTGGTTTGCC
CCAGCAGGCGAAAATCCTGTTTGATGGTGGTTAACGGCGGGATATAACATGAGCTGTCTTCGGTATCGTC
GTATCCCACTACCGAGATATCCGCACCAACGCGCAGCCCGGACTCGGTAATGGCGCGCATTGCGCCCAGC
GCCATCTGATCGTTGGCAACCAGCATCGCAGTGGGAACGATGCCCTCATTCAGCATTTGCATGGTTTGTT
GAAAACCGGACATGGCACTCCAGTCGCCTTCCCGTTCCGCTATCGGCTGAATTTGATTGCGAGTGAGATA
TTTATGCCAGCCAGCCAGACGCAGACGCGCCGAGACAGAACTTAATGGGCCCGCTAACAGCGCGATTTGC
TGGTGACCCAATGCGACCAGATGCTCCACGCCCAGTCGCGTACCGTCTTCATGGGAGAAAATAATACTGT
TGATGGGTGTCTGGTCAGAGACATCAAGAAATAACGCCGGAACATTAGTGCAGGCAGCTTCCACAGCAAT
GGCATCCTGGTCATCCAGCGGATAGTTAATGATCAGCCCACTGACGCGTTGCGCGAGAAGATTGTGCACC
GCCGCTTTACAGGCTTCGACGCCGCTTCGTTCTACCATCGACACCACCACGCTGGCACCCAGTTGATCGG
CGCGAGATTTAATCGCCGCGACAATTTGCGACGGCGCGTGCAGGGCCAGACTGGAGGTGGCAACGCCAAT
CAGCAACGACTGTTTGCCCGCCAGTTGTTGTGCCACGCGGTTGGGAATGTAATTCAGCTCCGCCATCGCC
GCTTCCACTTTTTCCCGCGTTTTCGCAGAAACGTGGCTGGCCTGGTTCACCACGCGGGAAACGGTCTGAT
AAGAGACACCGGCATACTCTGCGACATCGTATAACGTTACTGGTTTCACATTCACCACCCTGAATTGACT
CTCTTCCGGGCGCTATCATGCCATACCGCGAAAGGTTTTGCACCATTCGATGGTGTCGGCGAGCTCGAAT
TGTGAACCATCACCCT
[91 nt withheld, positions 2668-2758]
G
[124 nt withheld, positions 2760-2883]
CCTGATGCGGTATTTTCTCCTTACGCATCTGTGCGGTATTTCACACCGCATATGGTGCACTCTCAGTACA
ATCTGCTCTGATGCCGCATAGTTAAGCCAGCCCCGACACCCGCCAACACCCGCTGACGCGCCCTGACGGG
CTTGTCTGCTCCCGGCATCCGCTTACAGACAAGCTGTGACCGTCTCCGGGAGCTGCATGTGTCAGAGGTT
TTCACCGTCATCACCGAAACGCGCGAGACGAAAGGGCCTCGTGATACGCCTATTTTTATAGGTTAATGTC
ATGATAATAATGGTTTCTTAGACGTCAGGTGGCACTTTTCGGGGAAATGTGCGCGGAACCCCTATTTGTT
TATTTTTCTAAATACATTCAAATATGTATCCGCTCATGAGACAATAACCCTGATAAATGCTTCAATAATA
TTGAAAAAGGAAGAGTATGAGTATTCAACATTTCCGTGTCGCCCTTATTCCCTTTTTTGCGGCATTTTGC
CTTCCTGTTTTTGCTCACCCAGAAACGCTGGTGAAAGTAAAAGATGCTGAAGATCAGTTGGGTGCACGAG
TGGGTTACATCGAACTGGATCTCAACAGCGGTAAGATCCTTGAGAGTTTTCGCCCCGAAGAACGTTTTCC
AATGATGAGCACTTTTAAAGTTCTGCTATGTGGCGCGGTATTATCCCGTATTGACGCCGGGCAAGAGCAA
CTCGGTCGCCGCATACACTATTCTCAGAATGACTTGGTTGAGTACTCACCAGTCACAGAAAAGCATCTTA
CGGATGGCATGACAGTAAGAGAATTATGCAGTGCTGCCATAACCATGAGTGATAACACTGCGGCCAACTT
ACTTCTGACAACGATCGGAGGACCGAAGGAGCTAACCGCTTTTTTGCACAACATGGGGGATCATGTAACT
CGCCTTGATCGTTGGGAACCGGAGCTGAATGAAGCCATACCAAACGACGAGCGTGACACCACGATGCCTG
TAGCAATGGCAACAACGTTGCGCAAACTATTAACTGGCGAACTACTTACTCTAGCTTCCCGGCAACAATT
AATAGACTGGATGGAGGCGGATAAAGTTGCAGGACCACTTCTGCGCTCGGCCCTTCCGGCTGGCTGGTTT
ATTGCTGATAAATCTGGAGCCGGTGAGCGTGGTTCTCGCGGTATCATTGCAGCACTGGGGCCAGATGGTA
AGCCCTCCCGTATCGTAGTTATCTACACGACGGGGAGTCAGGCAACTATGGATGAACGAAATAGACAGAT
CGCTGAGATAGGTGCCTCACTGATTAAGCATTGGTAACTGTCAGACCAAGTTTACTCATATATACTTTAG
ATTGATTTAAAACTTCATTTTTAATTTAAAAGGATCTAGGTGAAGATCCTTTTTGATAATCTCATGACCA
AAATCCCTTAACGTGAGTTTTCGTTCCACTGAGCGTCAGACCCCGTAGAAAAGATCAAAGGATCTTCTTG
AGATCCTTTTTTTCTGCGCGTAATCTGCTGCTTGCAAACAAAAAAACCACCGCTACCAGCGGTGGTTTGT
TTGCCGGATCAAGAGCTACCAACTCTTTTTCCGAAGGTAACTGGCTTCAGCAGAGCGCAGATACCAAATA
CTGTTCTTCTAGTGTAGCCGTAGTTAGGCCACCACTTCAAGAACTCTGTAGCACCGCCTACATACCTCGC
TCTGCTAATCCTGTTACCAGTGGCTGCTGCCAGTGGCGATAAGTCGTGTCTTACCGGGTTGGACTCAAGA
CGATAGTTACCGGATAAGGCGCAGCGGTCGGGCTGAACGGGGGGTTCGTGCACACAGCCCAGCTTGGAGC
GAACGACCTACACCGAACTGAGATACCTACAGCGTGAGCTATGAGAAAGCGCCACGCTTCCCGAAGGGAG
AAAGGCGGACAGGTATCCGGTAAGCGGCAGGGTCGGAACAGGAGAGCGCACGAGGGAGCTTCCAGGGGGA
AACGCCTGGTATCTTTATAGTCCTGTCGGGTTTCGCCACCTCTGACTTGAGCGTCGATTTTTGTGATGCT
CGTCAGGGGGGCGGAGCCTATGGAAAAACGCCAGCAACGCGGCCTTTTTACGGTTCCTGGCCTTTTGCTG
GCCTTTTGCTCACATGTTCTTTCCTGCGTTATCCCCTGATTCTGTGGATAACCGTATTACCGCCTTTGAG
TGAGCTGATACCGCTCGCCGCAGCCGAACGACCGAGCGCAGCGAGTCAGTGAGCGAGGAAGCGGAAGAGC
GCCCAATACGCAAACCGCCTCTCCCCGCGCGTTGGCCGATTCATTAATGCAGCTGAT
